Addgene plasmid #131710: p3xFLAG CMV14 / BRAF
Purpose: Mammalian Expression of Flag tagged BRAF
Depositing lab: Jacques De Grève. Depositing organization: Vrije Universiteit Brussel. Publication: Non-V600 BRAF mutations recurrently found in lung cancer predict sensitivity to the combination of Trametinib and Dabrafenib. Noeparast A, Teugels E, Giron P, Verschelden G, De Brakeleer S, Decoster L, De Greve J. Oncotarget. 2016 Aug 26;8(36):60094-60108. doi: 10.18632/oncotarget.11635. eCollection 2017 Sep 1. PubMed 28947956.
Backbone
  Vector backbone: p3xFLAG-CMV-14
  Backbone manufacturer: Sigma-Aldrich
  Backbone size w/o insert (bp): 6310
  Vector type: Mammalian Expression
  Selectable markers: Neomycin (select with G418)
Growth in bacteria
  Bacterial resistance: Ampicillin, 100 μg/mL
  Growth temperature: 37°C
  Growth strain: DH5alpha
  Copy number: Unknown
Gene/Insert
  Gene/Insert name: BRAF (alt names: B-RAF; ENSG00000157764)
  Species: H. sapiens (human)
  Insert size (bp): 2301
  Entrez Gene: BRAF (a.k.a. B-RAF1, B-raf, BRAF-1, BRAF1, NS7, RAFB1)
  Promoter: CMV
  Tag / fusion protein: 3xFLAG (C terminal on backbone)
  Cloning method: Restriction Enzyme; 5′ cloning site Unknown (unknown if destroyed); 3′ cloning site Unknown (unknown if destroyed)
Terms and licenses: Academic/Nonprofit Terms; Industry Terms: Not Available to Industry
Depositor comments: Please also see https://www.ncbi.nlm.nih.gov/pubmed/29662630.
How to cite: p3xFLAG CMV14 / BRAF was a gift from Jacques De Grève (Addgene plasmid # 131710 ; http://n2t.net/addgene:131710 ; RRID:Addgene_131710)
