[The description below was written by a language model from this plasmid's Addgene catalogue record and pLannotate feature annotations shown in this document.]
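Description:
p3xFLAG CMV14 / BRAF is a mammalian expression plasmid built on the commercial p3xFLAG-CMV-14 backbone and carrying the human BRAF coding sequence, which encodes the serine/threonine kinase that phosphorylates MAP2K1 (MEK1) and so activates the MAP kinase pathway. The sequenced plasmid is about 8.6 kb, consistent with a roughly 6.3 kb backbone plus a 2.3 kb insert. Transcription is driven by the human cytomegalovirus immediate-early enhancer and promoter. The BRAF open reading frame is followed shortly downstream by the backbone's 3xFLAG epitope, giving a C-terminally tagged protein, and the transcript is terminated by the human growth hormone polyadenylation signal. The restriction sites used for cloning are not recorded.

For propagation in E. coli the plasmid has a high-copy ColE1/pUC-type origin and a β-lactamase gene for ampicillin selection, along with an f1 origin for single-stranded DNA production. A second mammalian cassette places the neomycin phosphotransferase gene under the SV40 enhancer/early promoter with an SV40 polyadenylation signal, allowing G418 selection of stably transfected cells. The annotation also detects a ble reading frame and a str fragment after neo, which matches the gene order of the Tn5 resistance region. Only neomycin/G418 is listed as a selectable marker. Other small hits (lac promoter/operator, lacI, lacZα, CloDF13 and large T antigen fragments, a T7 promoter) appear to be backbone remnants with no stated role.

The construct is intended for transient or stable expression of FLAG-tagged BRAF in mammalian cells, allowing detection or immunoprecipitation with anti-FLAG antibodies. The associated publication concerns non-V600 BRAF mutations in lung cancer and their sensitivity to combined trametinib and dabrafenib. The record lists no mutation for this insert.
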