Features (pLannotate 1.2.2; 22 found; start..end, strand, type, name):
      1..380     +  enhancer       CMV enhancer: human cytomegalovirus immediate early enhancer
    382..581     +  promoter       CMV promoter: human cytomegalovirus (CMV) immediate early promoter
    621..2918    +  CDS            BRAF: BRAF_HUMAN - Also known as BRAF1, RAFB1. Experimental evidence at protein level: Swiss-Prot protein existence level 1. Protein kinase involved in the transduction of mitogenic signals from the cell membrane to the nucleus (Probable). Phosphorylates MAP2K1, and thereby activates the MAP kinase signal transduction pathway (PubMed:21441910, PubMed:29433126). May play a role in the postsynaptic responses of hippocampal neurons (PubMed:1508179). From Homo sapiens (Human).
   2937..3002    +  CDS            3xFLAG: three tandem FLAG® epitope tags, followed by an enterokinase cleavage site
   3013..3635    +  polyA_signal   hGH poly(A) signal: human growth hormone polyadenylation signal
   3677..3974    +  promoter       SV40 promoter: SV40 enhancer and early promoter
   4028..4819    +  CDS            neo: KKA2_KLEPN - Also known as kan, nptII. Experimental evidence at protein level: Swiss-Prot protein existence level 1. Resistance to kanamycin, neomycin, paromomycin, ribostamycin, butirosin and gentamicin B. From Klebsiella pneumoniae.
   4843..5220    +  CDS            ble: BLE_KLEPN - Experimental evidence at protein level: Swiss-Prot protein existence level 1. Binding protein with a strong affinity to the bleomycin family of antibiotics. Binds to CL990; an antimitotic-antibiotic compound. From Klebsiella pneumoniae.
   5262..5321    +  CDS            str (fragment): STR_KLEPN - Protein inferred from homology: Swiss-Prot protein existence level 3. The aminoglycoside phosphotransferases achieve inactivation of their antibiotic substrates by phosphorylation. From Klebsiella pneumoniae.
   5344..5367    -  rep_origin     CloDF13 ori (fragment): Plasmids containing the CloDF13 (CDF) origin of replication can be propagated in E. coli cells that contain additional plasmids with compatible origins.
   5368..5451    +  CDS            large T antigen (fragment): large T antigen from SV40 (simian virus 40)
   5474..5608    +  polyA_signal   SV40 poly(A) signal: SV40 polyadenylation signal
   5614..5632    -  promoter       T7 promoter: promoter for bacteriophage T7 RNA polymerase
   5670..5686    -  protein_bind   lac operator: The lac repressor binds to the lac operator to inhibit transcription in E. coli. This inhibition can be relieved by adding lactose or isopropyl-β-D-thiogalactopyranoside (IPTG). lac repressor encoded by lacI
   5694..5724    -  promoter       lac promoter: promoter for the E. coli lac operon
   5739..5760    -  protein_bind   CAP binding site: CAP binding activates transcription in the presence of cAMP. E. coli catabolite activator protein
   5773..5865    -  CDS            lacI (fragment): lac repressor; lacI; The lac repressor binds to the lac operator to inhibit transcription in E. coli. This inhibition can be relieved by adding lactose or isopropyl-β-D-thiogalactopyranoside (IPTG).
   6048..6636    -  rep_origin     ori: high-copy-number ColE1/pMB1/pBR322/pUC origin of replication
   6807..7667    -  CDS            AmpR: β-lactamase; bla; confers resistance to ampicillin, carbenicillin, and related antibiotics
   7668..7772    -  promoter       AmpR promoter: bla
   7799..8227    +  rep_origin     f1 ori (sequence partly withheld): f1 bacteriophage origin of replication; arrow indicates direction of (+) strand synthesis
   8258..8412    -  CDS            lacZα (fragment): LacZα fragment of β-galactosidase; lacZ fragment
>Addgene plasmid #131710 | p3xFLAG CMV14 / BRAF | addgene full sequence | sequence record 257756 | Addgene NGS Result
GACATTGATTATTGACTAGTTATTAATAGTAATCAATTACGGGGTCATTAGTTCATAGCCCATATATGGA
GTTCCGCGTTACATAACTTACGGTAAATGGCCCGCCTGGCTGACCGCCCAACGACCCCCGCCCATTGACG
TCAATAATGACGTATGTTCCCATAGTAACGCCAATAGGGACTTTCCATTGACGTCAATGGGTGGAGTATT
TACGGTAAACTGCCCACTTGGCAGTACATCAAGTGTATCATATGCCAAGTCCGCCCCCTATTGACGTCAA
TGACGGTAAATGGCCCGCCTGGCATTATGCCCAGTACATGACCTTACGGGACTTTCCTACTTGGCAGTAC
ATCTACGTATTAGTCATCGCTATTACCATGGTGATGCGGTTTTGGCAGTACACCAATGGGCGTGGATAGC
GGTTTGACTCACGGGGATTTCCAAGTCTCCACCCCATTGACGTCAATGGGAGTTTGTTTTGGCACCAAAA
TCAACGGGACTTTCCAAAATGTCGTAATAACCCCGCCCCGTTGACGCAAATGGGCGGTAGGCGTGTACGG
TGGGAGGTCTATATAAGCAGAGCTCGTTTAGTGAACCGTCAGAATTAAGCTTGCGGCCGCATGGCGGCGC
TGAGCGGTGGCGGTGGTGGCGGCGCGGAGCCGGGCCAGGCTCTGTTCAACGGGGACATGGAGCCCGAGGC
CGGCGCCGGCGCCGGCGCCGCGGCCTCTTCGGCTGCGGACCCTGCCATTCCGGAGGAGGTGTGGAATATC
AAACAAATGATTAAGTTGACACAGGAACATATAGAGGCCCTATTGGACAAATTTGGTGGGGAGCATAATC
CACCATCAATATATCTGGAGGCCTATGAAGAATACACCAGCAAGCTAGATGCACTCCAACAAAGAGAACA
ACAGTTATTGGAATCTCTGGGGAACGGAACTGATTTTTCTGTTTCTAGCTCTGCATCAATGGATACCGTT
ACATCTTCTTCCTCTTCTAGCCTTTCAGTGCTACCTTCATCTCTTTCAGTTTTTCAAAATCCCACAGATG
TGGCACGGAGCAACCCCAAGTCACCACAAAAACCTATCGTTAGAGTCTTCCTGCCCAACAAACAGAGGAC
AGTGGTACCTGCAAGGTGTGGAGTTACAGTCCGAGACAGTCTAAAGAAAGCACTGATGATGAGAGGTCTA
ATCCCAGAGTGCTGTGCTGTTTACAGAATTCAGGATGGAGAGAAGAAACCAATTGGTTGGGACACTGATA
TTTCCTGGCTTACTGGAGAAGAATTGCATGTGGAAGTGTTGGAGAATGTTCCACTTACAACACACAACTT
TGTACGAAAAACGTTTTTCACCTTAGCATTTTGTGACTTTTGTCGAAAGCTGCTTTTCCAGGGTTTCCGC
TGTCAAACATGTGGTTATAAATTTCACCAGCGTTGTAGTACAGAAGTTCCACTGATGTGTGTTAATTATG
ACCAACTTGATTTGCTGTTTGTCTCCAAGTTCTTTGAACACCACCCAATACCACAGGAAGAGGCGTCCTT
AGCAGAGACTGCCCTAACATCTGGATCATCCCCTTCCGCACCCGCCTCGGACTCTATTGGGCCCCAAATT
CTCACCAGTCCGTCTCCTTCAAAATCCATTCCAATTCCACAGCCCTTCCGACCAGCAGATGAAGATCATC
GAAATCAATTTGGGCAACGAGACCGATCCTCATCAGCTCCCAATGTGCATATAAACACAATAGAACCTGT
CAATATTGATGACTTGATTAGAGACCAAGGATTTCGTGGTGATGGAGGATCAACCACAGGTTTGTCTGCT
ACCCCCCCTGCCTCATTACCTGGCTCACTAACTAACGTGAAAGCCTTACAGAAATCTCCAGGACCTCAGC
GAGAAAGGAAGTCATCTTCATCCTCAGAAGACAGGAATCGAATGAAAACACTTGGTAGACGGGACTCGAG
TGATGATTGGGAGATTCCTGATGGGCAGATTACAGTGGGACAAAGAATTGGATCTGGATCATTTGGAACA
GTCTACAAGGGAAAGTGGCATGGTGATGTGGCAGTGAAAATGTTGAATGTGACAGCACCTACACCTCAGC
AGTTACAAGCCTTCAAAAATGAAGTAGGAGTACTCAGGAAAACACGACATGTGAATATCCTACTCTTCAT
GGGCTATTCCACAAAGCCACAACTGGCTATTGTTACCCAGTGGTGTGAGGGCTCCAGCTTGTATCACCAT
CTCCATATCATTGAGACCAAATTTGAGATGATCAAACTTATAGATATTGCACGACAGACTGCACAGGGCA
TGGATTACTTACACGCCAAGTCAATCATCCACAGAGACCTCAAGAGTAATAATATATTTCTTCATGAAGA
CCTCACAGTAAAAATAGGTGATTTTGGTCTAGCTACAGTGAAATCTCGATGGAGTGGGTCCCATCAGTTT
GAACAGTTGTCTGGATCCATTTTGTGGATGGCACCAGAAGTCATCAGAATGCAAGATAAAAATCCATACA
GCTTTCAGTCAGATGTATATGCATTTGGAATTGTTCTGTATGAATTGATGACTGGACAGTTACCTTATTC
AAACATCAACAACAGGGACCAGATAATTTTTATGGTGGGACGAGGATACCTGTCTCCAGATCTCAGTAAG
GTACGGAGTAACTGTCCAAAAGCCATGAAGAGATTAATGGCAGAGTGCCTCAAAAAGAAAAGAGATGAGA
GACCACTCTTTCCCCAAATTCTCGCCTCTATTGAGCTGCTGGCCCGCTCATTGCCAAAAATTCACCGCAG
TGCATCAGAACCCTCCTTGAATCGGGCTGGTTTCCAAACAGAGGATTTTAGTCTATATGCTTGTGCTTCT
CCAAAAACACCCATCCAGGCAGGGGGATATGGTGCGTTTCCTGTCCACTCTAGAGGATCCCGGGCTGACT
ACAAAGACCATGACGGTGATTATAAAGATCATGACATCGACTACAAGGATGACGATGACAAGTAGTGATC
CCGGGTGGCATCCCTGTGACCCCTCCCCAGTGCCTCTCCTGGCCCTGGAAGTTGCCACTCCAGTGCCCAC
CAGCCTTGTCCTAATAAAATTAAGTTGCATCATTTTGTCTGACTAGGTGTCCTTCTATAATATTATGGGG
TGGAGGGGGGTGGTATGGAGCAAGGGGCAAGTTGGGAAGACAACCTGTAGGGCCTGCGGGGTCTATTGGG
AACCAAGCTGGAGTGCAGTGGCACAATCTTGGCTCACTGCAATCTCCGCCTCCTGGGTTCAAGCGATTCT
CCTGCCTCAGCCTCCCGAGTTGTTGGGATTCCAGGCATGCATGACCAGGCTCAGCTAATTTTTGTTTTTT
TGGTAGAGACGGGGTTTCACCATATTGGCCAGGCTGGTCTCCAACTCCTAATCTCAGGTGATCTACCCAC
CTTGGCCTCCCAAATTGCTGGGATTACAGGCGTGAACCACTGCTCCCTTCCCTGTCCTTCTGATTTTAAA
ATAACTATACCAGCAGGAGGACGTCCAGACACAGCATAGGCTACCTGGCCATGCCCAACCGGTGGGACAT
TTGAGTTGCTTGCTTGGCACTGTCCTCTCATGCGTTGGGTCCACTCAGTAGATGCCTGTTGAATTGGGTA
CGCGGCCAGCTTGGCTGTGGAATGTGTGTCAGTTAGGGTGTGGAAAGTCCCCAGGCTCCCCAGCAGGCAG
AAGTATGCAAAGCATGCATCTCAATTAGTCAGCAACCAGGTGTGGAAAGTCCCCAGGCTCCCCAGCAGGC
AGAAGTATGCAAAGCATGCATCTCAATTAGTCAGCAACCATAGTCCCGCCCCTAACTCCGCCCATCCCGC
CCCTAACTCCGCCCAGTTCCGCCCATTCTCCGCCCCATGGCTGACTAATTTTTTTTATTTATGCAGAGGC
CGAGGCCGCCTCGGCCTCTGAGCTATTCCAGAAGTAGTGAGGAGGCTTTTTTGGAGGAATTGATCAGCTT
GGGATCTGATCAAGAGACAGGATGAGGATCGTTTCGCATGATTGAACAAGATGGATTGCACGCAGGTTCT
CCGGCCGCTTGGGTGGAGAGGCTATTCGGCTATGACTGGGCACAACAGACAATCGGCTGCTCTGATGCCG
CCGTGTTCCGGCTGTCAGCGCAGGGGCGCCCGGTTCTTTTTGTCAAGACCGACCTGTCCGGTGCCCTGAA
TGAACTGCAGGACGAGGCAGCGCGGCTATCGTGGCTGGCCACGACGGGCGTTCCTTGCGCAGCTGTGCTC
GACGTTGTCACTGAAGCGGGAAGGGACTGGCTGCTATTGGGCGAAGTGCCGGGGCAGGATCTCCTGTCAT
CTCACCTTGCTCCTGCCGAGAAAGTATCCATCATGGCTGATGCAATGCGGCGGCTGCATACGCTTGATCC
GGCTACCTGCCCATTCGACCACCAAGCGAAACATCGCATCGAGCGAGCACGTACTCGGATGGAAGCCGGT
CTTGTCGATCAGGATGATCTGGACGAAGAGCATCAGGGGCTCGCGCCAGCCGAACTGTTCGCCAGGCTCA
AGGCGCGCATGCCCGACGGCGAGGATCTCGTCGTGACCCATGGCGATGCCTGCTTGCCGAATATCATGGT
GGAAAATGGCCGCTTTTCTGGATTCATCGACTGTGGCCGGCTGGGTGTGGCGGACCGCTATCAGGACATA
GCGTTGGCTACCCGTGATATTGCTGAAGAGCTTGGCGGCGAATGGGCTGACCGCTTCCTCGTGCTTTACG
GTATCGCCGCTCCCGATTCGCAGCGCATCGCCTTCTATCGCCTTCTTGACGAGTTCTTCTGAGCGGGACT
CTGGGGTTCGAAATGACCGACCAAGCGACGCCCAACCTGCCATCACGAGATTTCGATTCCACCGCCGCCT
TCTATGAAAGGTTGGGCTTCGGAATCGTTTTCCGGGACGCCGGCTGGATGATCCTCCAGCGCGGGGATCT
CATGCTGGAGTTCTTCGCCCACCCCGGGCTCGATCCCCTCGCGAGTTGGTTCAGCTGCTGCCTGAGGCTG
GACGACCTCGCGGAGTTCTACCGGCAGTGCAAATCCGTCGGCATCCAGGAAACCAGCAGCGGCTATCCGC
GCATCCATGCCCCCGAACTGCAGGAGTGGGGAGGCACGATGGCCGCTTTGGTCGACCCGGACGGGACGCT
CCTGCGCCTGATACAGAACGAATTGCTTGCAGGCATCTCATGAGTGTGTCTTCCCGTTTTCCGCCTGAGG
TCACTGCGTGGATGGAGCGCTGGCGCCTGCTGCGCGACGGCGAGCTGCTCACCACCCACTCGCCAAGCTG
GAACCGTAAAAAGGCCGCGTTGCTGGCGTTTTTCCATAGGCTCCGCCGATCATAATCAGCCATACCACAT
TTGTAGAGGTTTTACTTGCTTTAAAAAACCTCCCACACCTCCCCCTGAACCTGAAACATAAAATGAATGC
AATTGTTGTTGTTAACTTGTTTATTGCAGCTTATAATGGTTACAAATAAAGCAATAGCATCACAAATTTC
ACAAATAAAGCATTTTTTTCACTGCATTCTAGTTGTGGTTTGTCCAAACTCATCAATGTATCTTATCATG
TCTGGATCAATTCCCTATAGTGAGTCGTATTAAATTCGTAATCATGTCATAGCTGTTTCCTGTGTGAAAT
TGTTATCCGCTCACAATTCCACACAACATACGAGCCGGAAGCATAAAGTGTAAAGCCTGGGGTGCCTAAT
GAGTGAGCTAACTCACATTAATTGCGTTGCGCTCACTGCCCGCTTTCCAGTCGGGAAACCTGTCGTGCCA
GCTGCATTAATGAATCGGCCAACGCGCGGGGAGAGGCGGTTTGCGTATTGGGCGCTCTTCCGCTTCCTCG
CTCACTGACTCGCTGCGCTCGGTCGTTCGGCTGCGGCGAGCGGTATCAGCTCACTCAAAGGCGGTAATAC
GGTTATCCACAGAATCAGGGGATAACGCAGGAAAGAACATGTGAGCAAAAGGCCAGCAAAAGGCCAGGAA
CCGTAAAAAGGCCGCGTTGCTGGCGTTTTTCCATAGGCTCCGCCCCCCTGACGAGCATCACAAAAATCGA
CGCTCAAGTCAGAGGTGGCGAAACCCGACAGGACTATAAAGATACCAGGCGTTTCCCCCTGGAAGCTCCC
TCGTGCGCTCTCCTGTTCCGACCCTGCCGCTTACCGGATACCTGTCCGCCTTTCTCCCTTCGGGAAGCGT
GGCGCTTTCTCATAGCTCACGCTGTAGGTATCTCAGTTCGGTGTAGGTCGTTCGCTCCAAGCTGGGCTGT
GTGCACGAACCCCCCGTTCAGCCCGACCGCTGCGCCTTATCCGGTAACTATCGTCTTGAGTCCAACCCGG
TAAGACACGACTTATCGCCACTGGCAGCAGCCACTGGTAACAGGATTAGCAGAGCGAGGTATGTAGGCGG
TGCTACAGAGTTCTTGAAGTGGTGGCCTAACTACGGCTACACTAGAAGAACAGTATTTGGTATCTGCGCT
CTGCTGAAGCCAGTTACCTTCGGAAAAAGAGTTGGTAGCTCTTGATCCGGCAAACAAACCACCGCTGGTA
GCGGTGGTTTTTTTGTTTGCAAGCAGCAGATTACGCGCAGAAAAAAAGGATCTCAAGAAGATCCTTTGAT
CTTTTCTACGGGGTCTGACGCTCAGTGGAACGAAAACTCACGTTAAGGGATTTTGGTCATGAGATTATCA
AAAAGGATCTTCACCTAGATCCTTTTAAATTAAAAATGAAGTTTTAAATCAATCTAAAGTATATATGAGT
AAACTTGGTCTGACAGTTACCAATGCTTAATCAGTGAGGCACCTATCTCAGCGATCTGTCTATTTCGTTC
ATCCATAGTTGCCTGACTCCCCGTCGTGTAGATAACTACGATACGGGAGGGCTTACCATCTGGCCCCAGT
GCTGCAATGATACCGCGAGACCCACGCTCACCGGCTCCAGATTTATCAGCAATAAACCAGCCAGCCGGAA
GGGCCGAGCGCAGAAGTGGTCCTGCAACTTTATCCGCCTCCATCCAGTCTATTAATTGTTGCCGGGAAGC
TAGAGTAAGTAGTTCGCCAGTTAATAGTTTGCGCAACGTTGTTGCCATTGCTACAGGCATCGTGGTGTCA
CGCTCGTCGTTTGGTATGGCTTCATTCAGCTCCGGTTCCCAACGATCAAGGCGAGTTACATGATCCCCCA
TGTTGTGCAAAAAAGCGGTTAGCTCCTTCGGTCCTCCGATCGTTGTCAGAAGTAAGTTGGCCGCAGTGTT
ATCACTCATGGTTATGGCAGCACTGCATAATTCTCTTACTGTCATGCCATCCGTAAGATGCTTTTCTGTG
ACTGGTGAGTACTCAACCAAGTCATTCTGAGAATAGTGTATGCGGCGACCGAGTTGCTCTTGCCCGGCGT
CAATACGGGATAATACCGCGCCACATAGCAGAACTTTAAAAGTGCTCATCATTGGAAAACGTTCTTCGGG
GCGAAAACTCTCAAGGATCTTACCGCTGTTGAGATCCAGTTCGATGTAACCCACTCGTGCACCCAACTGA
TCTTCAGCATCTTTTACTTTCACCAGCGTTTCTGGGTGAGCAAAAACAGGAAGGCAAAATGCCGCAAAAA
AGGGAATAAGGGCGACACGGAAATGTTGAATACTCATACTCTTCCTTTTTCAATATTATTGAAGCATTTA
TCAGGGTTATTGTCTCATGAGCGGATACATATTTGAATGTATTTAGAAAAATAAACAAATAGGGGTTCCG
CGCACATTTCCCCGAAAAGTGCCACCTG
[124 nt withheld, positions 7799-7922]
C
[91 nt withheld, positions 7924-8014]
A
[49 nt withheld, positions 8016-8064]
CCTTTGACGTTGGAGTCCACGTTCTTT
[37 nt withheld, positions 8092-8128]
ACCCTATCTCGGTCTATTCTTTTGATTTATAAGGGATTTTGCCGATTTCGGCCTATTGGTTAAAAAATGA
GCTGATTTAACAAAAATTTAACGCGAATTTTAACAAAATATTAACGCTTACAATTTCCATTCGCCATTCA
GGCTGCGCAACTGTTGGGAAGGGCGATCGGTGCGGGCCTCTTCGCTATTACGCCAGCTGGCGAAAGGGGG
ATGTGCTGCAAGGCGATTAAGTTGGGTAACGCCAGGGTTTTCCCAGTCACGACGTTGTAAAACGACGGCC
AGTGCCAAGCTGATCTATACATTGAATCAATATTGGCAATTAGCCATATTAGTCATTGGTTATATAGCAT
AAATCAATATTGGCTATTGGCCATTGCATACGTTGTATCTATATCATAATATGTACATTTATATTGGCTC
ATGTCCAATATGACCGCCATGTT
